>Addgene plasmid #15415 | pET19b-MED29 | depositor partial sequence | sequence record 8279 | Author sequence
ATGGCTGCATCCCAGCAGCAAGCTTCAGCGGCTTCCTCAGCTGCTGGTGTATCGGGTCCTAGTTCGGCTG
GCGGCCCGGGTCCCCAGCAGCAGCCGCAACCGCCAGCACAACTGGTGGGCCCTGCCCAGAGCGGCCTCCT
GCAGCAACAGCAACAGGACTTCGATCCTGTGCAGCGTTATAAGATGCTCATCCCGCAGCTGAAGGAGAGT
CTACAGACCTTGATGAAGGTTGCGGCCCAAAACTTGATTCAGAACACTAACATCGACAATGGACAAAAGA
GCAGTGATGGACCCATACAGCGCTTTGACAAGTGCCTGGAAGAGTTCTATGCACTCTGTGACCAGCTGGA
GCTGTGCCTGCGCCTGGCGCATGAGTGCCTGTCACAGAGTTGTGACAGTGCCAAGCACTCTCCAACGTTG
GTGCCCACAGCCACCAAGCCCGACGCAGTGCAGCCTGACAGCCTCCCCTACCCACAGTACCTGGCGGTCA
TCAAAGCCCAGATTTCCTGTGCCAAGGACATTCACACCGCCCTGCTGGACTGTGCCAACAAGGTCACGGG
CAAGACACCCGCACCACCTGCTGGCCCTGGGGGCACTCTGTGA
