>Addgene plasmid #15415 | pET19b-MED29 | addgene partial sequence | sequence record 48312 | T7 5'-TAATACGACTCACTATAGGG-3'
GGAAATTCCCTCTGAATATTTTGTTTACTTTAAGAAGGAGATATACCATGGGCCATCATCATCATCATCA
TCATCATCATCACAGCAGCGGCCATATCGACGACGACGACAAGCATATGCTCGAGGCTGCTGGTGTATCG
GGTCCTAGTTCGGCTGGCGGCCCGGGTCCCCAGCAGCAGCCGCAACCGCCAGCACAACTGGTGGGCCCTG
CCCAGAGCGGCCTCCTGCAGCAACAGCAACAGGACTTCGATCCTGTGCAGCGTTATAAGATGCTCATCCC
GCAGCTGAAGGAGAGTCTACAGACCTTGATGAAGGTTGCGGCCCAAAACTTGATTCAGAACACTAACATC
GACAATGGACAAAAGAGCAGTGATGGACCCATACAGCGCTTTGACAAGTGCCTGGAAGAGTTCTATGCAC
TCTGTGACCAGCTGGAGCTGTGCCTGCGCCTGGCGCATGAGTGCCTGTCACAGAGTTGTGACAGTGCCAA
GCACTCTCCAACGTTGGTGCCCACAGCCACCAAGCCCGACGCAGTGCAGCCTGACAGCCTCCCCTACCCA
CAGTACCTGGCGGTCATCAAAGCCCAGATTTCCTGTGCCAAGGACATTCACACCGCCCTGCTGGACTGTG
CCAACAAGGTCACGGGCAAGACACCCGCACCACCTGCTGGCCCTGGGGGCACTCTGTGAGGATCCTGAAC
GAAAAAGGAAGAAGAAAGAAAAGAAGAAGAAGAAGAACCGACATAGTCCAGACCACCCAGGTATGGGCAG
CTCTCAAGCCAGCAGCAGCAGCAGCCTCCGCTAAAGATCCGGCTGCTACAAGCGAAGAGTGATGT
