[The description below was written by a language model from this plasmid's Addgene catalogue record.]
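Description:
pET19b-MED29 is a bacterial expression plasmid built on the commercial pET19b backbone (about 5.7 kb without insert) for producing recombinant human MED29 in E. coli. It is selected with ampicillin and is recorded as a low-copy plasmid, which fits the pBR322-type origin generally used in the pET series. It is maintained in a standard cloning strain. No feature table accompanies the record, so individual backbone elements are not itemised. The listed T7 and T7 terminator sequencing primers are consistent with the usual pET layout, in which the insert sits between a T7 promoter and a T7 terminator and is transcribed only in hosts that supply T7 RNA polymerase.

The insert is a 603 bp human MED29 sequence, also known as Intersex or IXL, with no mutation recorded. It was cloned by restriction digestion between XhoI at the 5′ end and BamHI at the 3′ end, and both sites were preserved. A His tag encoded by the backbone is fused to the N terminus of the protein, allowing purification by immobilised metal affinity chromatography. MED29 is the mammalian homolog of the Drosophila transcriptional coactivator Intersex, and the associated publication identifies it as a subunit of the mammalian Mediator complex. The plasmid is therefore suited to making purified His-tagged MED29 for biochemical work on Mediator, such as binding or reconstitution studies or antigen production, although the record does not specify particular applications.
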