Addgene plasmid #15415: pET19b-MED29
Depositing lab: Joan Conaway & Ronald Conaway. Depositing organization: Stowers Institute for Medical Research. Publication: A mammalian homolog of Drosophila melanogaster transcriptional coactivator intersex is a subunit of the mammalian Mediator complex. Sato S, Tomomori-Sato C, Banks CA, Parmely TJ, Sorokina I, Brower CS, Conaway RC, Conaway JW. J Biol Chem. 2003 Dec 12. 278(50):49671-4. 10.1074/jbc.C300444200 PubMed 14576168.
Backbone
  Vector backbone: pET19b
  Backbone manufacturer: EMD Biosciences
  Backbone size w/o insert (bp): 5700
  Vector type: Bacterial Expression
Growth in bacteria
  Bacterial resistance: Ampicillin, 100 μg/mL
  Growth temperature: 37°C
  Growth strain: DH5alpha
  Copy number: Low Copy
Gene/Insert
  Gene/Insert name: MED29 (alt names: Intersex; AK000411)
  Species: H. sapiens (human)
  Insert size (bp): 603
  Mutation: N/A
  GenBank ID: NM_138675
  Entrez Gene: MED29 (a.k.a. IXL, MED2)
  Tag / fusion protein: His (N terminal on backbone)
  Cloning method: Restriction Enzyme; 5′ cloning site XhoI (not destroyed); 3′ cloning site BamHI (not destroyed)
  Sequencing primers: 5′ T7; 3′ T7 terminator
Terms and licenses: Academic/Nonprofit Terms; Industry Terms: Not Available to Industry
How to cite: pET19b-MED29 was a gift from Joan Conaway & Ronald Conaway (Addgene plasmid # 15415 ; http://n2t.net/addgene:15415 ; RRID:Addgene_15415)
